Addgene plasmid #177688: 1a138
Purpose: HCV E1E2 expression plasmid
Depositing lab: Justin Bailey. Depositing organization: Johns Hopkins University and School of Medicine. Publication: An Antigenically Diverse, Representative Panel of Envelope Glycoproteins for Hepatitis C Virus Vaccine Development. Salas JH, Urbanowicz RA, Guest JD, Frumento N, Figueroa A, Clark KE, Keck Z, Cowton VM, Cole SJ, Patel AH, Fuerst TR, Drummer HE, Major M, Tarr AW, Ball JK, Law M, Pierce BG, Foung SKH, Bailey JR. Gastroenterology. 2022 Feb;162(2):562-574. doi: 10.1053/j.gastro.2021.10.005. Epub 2021 Oct 13. PubMed 34655573.
Backbone
  Vector backbone: pcDNA3.2/V5/Dest
  Backbone manufacturer: Invitrogen
  Backbone size w/o insert (bp): 7711
  Total vector size (bp): 9416
  Vector type: Mammalian Expression
  Selectable markers: Neomycin (select with G418)
Growth in bacteria
  Bacterial resistance: Ampicillin, 100 μg/mL
  Growth temperature: 37°C
  Growth strain: DH5alpha
  Copy number: Unknown
Gene/Insert
  Gene/Insert name: HCV E1E2
  Species: Hepatitis C virus
  Insert size (bp): 1705
  GenBank ID: KY565180
  Promoter: CMV
  Cloning method: Gateway Cloning
  Sequencing primers: 5′ na; 3′ na
Terms and licenses: Academic/Nonprofit Terms; Industry Terms: Not Available to Industry
How to cite: 1a138 was a gift from Justin Bailey (Addgene plasmid # 177688 ; http://n2t.net/addgene:177688 ; RRID:Addgene_177688)
