[The description below was written by a language model from this plasmid's Addgene catalogue record and pLannotate feature annotations shown in this document.]
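Description:
1a138 is a mammalian expression plasmid encoding the hepatitis C virus E1E2 envelope glycoproteins, built by Gateway cloning in the Invitrogen pcDNA3.2/V5/Dest backbone. The viral insert, recorded as about 1.7 kb, sits between attB1 and attB2 recombination sites downstream of the human CMV immediate-early enhancer and promoter. A T7 promoter lies just upstream of the insert. The annotation software matched the coding region to a fragment of the HCV polyprotein. The descriptive text attached to that match mentions NS2 protease, but this reflects the generic polyprotein reference entry rather than the recorded content, which is E1E2. A V5 epitope tag lies after attB2, followed by the HSV thymidine kinase polyadenylation signal. The record does not say whether the insert is read through into the tag or ends at its own stop codon.

For stable selection in mammalian cells, an SV40 early promoter drives the neomycin phosphotransferase gene, which confers G418 resistance and is terminated by an SV40 poly(A) signal. In E. coli, the plasmid is maintained through a high-copy ColE1/pUC-type origin and an ampicillin resistance gene, and an f1 origin is also present. Short hits to an HIV-1 LTR, a bGH poly(A) signal, ble, lacI and bom are annotated only as fragments and are probably backbone remnants or incidental matches.

The catalogue lists a total size of 9,416 bp, apparently the sum of the unrecombined destination vector and the insert, whereas the sequenced record is 7,236 nt. The associated publication indicates that the clone belongs to an antigenically diverse, representative panel of HCV envelope glycoproteins assembled for vaccine development.
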