Features (pLannotate 1.2.2; 23 found; start..end, strand, type, name):
      1..380     +  enhancer       CMV enhancer: human cytomegalovirus immediate early enhancer
    381..584     +  promoter       CMV promoter: human cytomegalovirus (CMV) immediate early promoter
    580..613     +  LTR            5' LTR (truncated) (fragment): truncated 5' long terminal repeat (LTR) from HIV-1
    629..647     +  promoter       T7 promoter: promoter for bacteriophage T7 RNA polymerase
    677..701     +  protein_bind   attB1: mutant version of attB; recombination site for the Gateway® BP reaction BP Clonase™
    710..2437    +  CDS            POLG_HCVGL (fragment): Experimental evidence at protein level: Swiss-Prot protein existence level 1. [Protease NS2]: Cysteine protease required for the proteolytic auto-cleavage between the non-structural proteins NS2 and NS3 (By similarity). The N-terminus of NS3 is required for the function of NS2 protease (active region NS2-3) (By similarity). Promotes the initiation of viral particle assembly by mediating the interaction between structural and non-structural proteins (By similarity). From Hepatitis C virus (isolate Glasgow) (HCV).
   2442..2466    -  protein_bind   attB2: mutant version of attB; recombination site for the Gateway® BP reaction BP Clonase™
   2492..2533    +  CDS            V5 tag: epitope tag from simian virus 5
   2617..2665    +  polyA_signal   HSV TK poly(A) signal: herpes simplex virus thymidine kinase polyadenylation signal (Cole and Stacy, 1985)
   2756..2772    -  polyA_signal   bGH poly(A) signal (fragment): bovine growth hormone polyadenylation signal
   2867..3295    +  rep_origin     f1 ori (sequence partly withheld): f1 bacteriophage origin of replication; arrow indicates direction of (+) strand synthesis
   3309..3638    +  promoter       SV40 promoter: SV40 enhancer and early promoter
   3705..4496    +  CDS            neo: KKA2_KLEPN - Also known as kan, nptII. Experimental evidence at protein level: Swiss-Prot protein existence level 1. Resistance to kanamycin, neomycin, paromomycin, ribostamycin, butirosin and gentamicin B. From Klebsiella pneumoniae.
   4522..4680    +  CDS            ble (fragment): BLE_KLEPN - Experimental evidence at protein level: Swiss-Prot protein existence level 1. Binding protein with a strong affinity to the bleomycin family of antibiotics. Binds to CL990; an antimitotic-antibiotic compound. From Klebsiella pneumoniae.
   4675..4796    +  polyA_signal   SV40 poly(A) signal: SV40 polyadenylation signal
   4869..4885    -  protein_bind   lac operator: The lac repressor binds to the lac operator to inhibit transcription in E. coli. This inhibition can be relieved by adding lactose or isopropyl-β-D-thiogalactopyranoside (IPTG). lac repressor encoded by lacI
   4893..4923    -  promoter       lac promoter: promoter for the E. coli lac operon
   4938..4959    -  protein_bind   CAP binding site: CAP binding activates transcription in the presence of cAMP. E. coli catabolite activator protein
   4972..5064    -  CDS            lacI (fragment): lac repressor; lacI; The lac repressor binds to the lac operator to inhibit transcription in E. coli. This inhibition can be relieved by adding lactose or isopropyl-β-D-thiogalactopyranoside (IPTG).
   5247..5835    -  rep_origin     ori: high-copy-number ColE1/pMB1/pBR322/pUC origin of replication
   6006..6866    -  CDS            AmpR: β-lactamase; bla; confers resistance to ampicillin, carbenicillin, and related antibiotics
   6867..6971    -  promoter       AmpR promoter: bla
   7030..7082    -  misc_feature   bom (fragment): basis of mobility region from pBR322
>Addgene plasmid #177688 | 1a138 | addgene full sequence | sequence record 348957 | Addgene NGS Result
GACATTGATTATTGACTAGTTATTAATAGTAATCAATTACGGGGTCATTAGTTCATAGCCCATATATGGA
GTTCCGCGTTACATAACTTACGGTAAATGGCCCGCCTGGCTGACCGCCCAACGACCCCCGCCCATTGACG
TCAATAATGACGTATGTTCCCATAGTAACGCCAATAGGGACTTTCCATTGACGTCAATGGGTGGAGTATT
TACGGTAAACTGCCCACTTGGCAGTACATCAAGTGTATCATATGCCAAGTACGCCCCCTATTGACGTCAA
TGACGGTAAATGGCCCGCCTGGCATTATGCCCAGTACATGACCTTATGGGACTTTCCTACTTGGCAGTAC
ATCTACGTATTAGTCATCGCTATTACCATGGTGATGCGGTTTTGGCAGTACATCAATGGGCGTGGATAGC
GGTTTGACTCACGGGGATTTCCAAGTCTCCACCCCATTGACGTCAATGGGAGTTTGTTTTGGCACCAAAA
TCAACGGGACTTTCCAAAATGTCGTAACAACTCCGCCCCATTGACGCAAATGGGCGGTAGGCGTGTACGG
TGGGAGGTCTATATAAGCAGAGCTCTCTGGCTAACTAGAGAACCCACTGCTTACTGGCTTATCGAAATTA
ATACGACTCACTATAGGGAGACCCAAGCTGGCTAGTTAAGCTATCAACAAGTTTGTACAAAAAAGCAGGC
TTCACCATGGGTTGCTCTTTCTCTATCTTCCTTCTGGCTCTGCTCTCTTGTCTCACTGTGCCCGCTTCAG
CCTACCAAGTGCGCAACTCCACGGGGCTCTACCATGTCACCAATGATTGCCCTAACTCGAGTATTGTGTA
CGAGGCGGCTGATGCCATTCTGCACACTCCGGGGTGCGTCCCTTGTGTTCGCGAGGGTAACGCCTCGAGG
TGTTGGGTGGCAGTGACCCCCACGGTGGCCACCAGGGACGGCAAACTCCCCACAACGCAGCTTCGACGTC
ACATCGATCTGCTTGTCGGGAGCGCTACCCTCTGCTCGGCCCTCTACGTGGGGGACCTGTGCGGGTCTGT
CTTTCTTGTCGGTCAGCTGTTTACCTTCTCTCCCAGGCGCCACTGGACGACGCAAGGCTGTAATTGTTCC
ATCTATCCCGGCCATATAACGGGTCACCGCATGGCGTGGGATATGATGATGAACTGGTCCCCTACGGCGG
CGTTGGTAGTAGCTCAGCTGCTCCGGATCCCACAAGCCATCTTGGACATGATCGCTGGTGCTCACTGGGG
AGTCCTGGCGGGCATGGCGTATTTCTCCATGGTGGGGAACTGGGCGAAGGTCCTGGTAGTGCTGCTGCTA
TTTGCCGGCGTCGACGCGGAAACCCACGTCTCCGGGGGAACTGCAGCCCGCGCCACAGCTAGACTTGCCA
ATTTCTTCTCACCGGGCGCCATGCAGAACATCCAGCTGGTCAACACTAACGGTAGTTGGCACATTAATCG
CACAGCCCTGAACTGCAATGATAGCCTTAACACCGGCTGGGTAGCGGGGCTCTTCTACCACTACAAATTC
AACTCCTCGGGCTGTCCCGAGAGGTTGGCCAGCTGCCGGCGCCTCAACGACTTTGCCCAAGGCTGGGGCC
CTATTAGGTATGCCAACGGAAGCGGCCCCGACCAACGGCCCTATTGCTGGCACTACCCCCCAAAACCTTG
TGGGTTTGTGCCCGCAAAGAGCGTGTGTGGCCCGGTATATTGCTTCACTCCCAGTCCTGTGGTGGTGGGA
ACGACCGACAAGTTGGGCGCGCCTACCTTCAGCTGGGGTGAGAATGATACGGACGTCTTCGTCCTTAACA
ACACTAGGCCACCGCTGGGCAATTGGTTCGGTTGCACCTGGATGAACTCAACCGGATTCACCAAAGTGTG
CGGAGCGCCCCCTTGTGCCATCGGAGGGGTGGGCAACAACACCTTGCTTTGCCCCACTGATTGTTTCCGC
AAGCATCCGGAAGCCACGTACTCTCGGTGCGGCTCCGGTCCCTGGATTACACCCAGGTGCCTGGTTGACT
ACCCGTATAGGCTTTGGCATTATCCTTGTACCATCAACTACACCATATTTAAAGTCAGGATGTACGCGGG
AGGGGTCGAGCACAGGCTGGACGCTGCCTGCAACTGGACGCGGGGCGAGCGTTGTGATCTGGAAGACAGA
GACAGGTCCGAGCTCAGCCCGCTGCTGCTGTCCACCACACAGTGGCAGGTCCTTCCATGCTCTTTTACGA
CCCTGCCAGCCCTGTCCACCGGCCTTATCCACCTCCACCAGAACATCGTGGACGTGCAGTACTTGTACGG
GGTGGGGTCAAGCATCGCGTCTTGGGCCATTAAGTGGGAGTACGTCGTTCTCCTGTTCCTCCTGCTTGCA
GACGCGCGCGTCTGCTCCTGCTTGTGGATGATGTTACTCATATCCCAAGCGGAGGCGTAGGACCCAGCTT
TCTTGTACAAAGTGGTTGATCTAGAGGGCCCGCGGTTCGAAGGTAAGCCTATCCCTAACCCTCTCCTCGG
TCTCGATTCTACGCGTACCGGTTAGTAATGAGTTTAAACGGGGGAGGCTAACTGAAACACGGAAGGAGAC
AATACCGGAAGGAACCCGCGCTATGACGGCAATAAAAAGACAGAATAAAACGCACGGGTGTTGGGTCGTT
TGTTCATAAACGCGGGGTTCGGTCCCAGGGCTGGCACTCTGTCGATACCCCACCGAGACCCCATTGGGGC
CAATACGCCCGCGTTTCTTCCTTTTCCCCACCCCACCCCCCAAGTTCGGGTGAAGGCCCAGGGCTCGCAG
CCAACGTCGGGGCGGCAGGCCCTGCCATAGCAGATCTGCGCAGCTGGGGCTCTAGGGGGTATCCCC
[124 nt withheld, positions 2867-2990]
C
[91 nt withheld, positions 2992-3082]
A
[49 nt withheld, positions 3084-3132]
CCTTTGACGTTGGAGTCCACGTTCTTT
[37 nt withheld, positions 3160-3196]
ACCCTATCTCGGTCTATTCTTTTGATTTATAAGGGATTTTGCCGATTTCGGCCTATTGGTTAAAAAATGA
GCTGATTTAACAAAAATTTAACGCGAATTAATTCTGTGGAATGTGTGTCAGTTAGGGTGTGGAAAGTCCC
CAGGCTCCCCAGCAGGCAGAAGTATGCAAAGCATGCATCTCAATTAGTCAGCAACCAGGTGTGGAAAGTC
CCCAGGCTCCCCAGCAGGCAGAAGTATGCAAAGCATGCATCTCAATTAGTCAGCAACCATAGTCCCGCCC
CTAACTCCGCCCATCCCGCCCCTAACTCCGCCCAGTTCCGCCCATTCTCCGCCCCATGGCTGACTAATTT
TTTTTATTTATGCAGAGGCCGAGGCCGCCTCTGCCTCTGAGCTATTCCAGAAGTAGTGAGGAGGCTTTTT
TGGAGGCCTAGGCTTTTGCAAAAAGCTCCCGGGAGCTTGTATATCCATTTTCGGATCTGATCAAGAGACA
GGATGAGGATCGTTTCGCATGATTGAACAAGATGGATTGCACGCAGGTTCTCCGGCCGCTTGGGTGGAGA
GGCTATTCGGCTATGACTGGGCACAACAGACAATCGGCTGCTCTGATGCCGCCGTGTTCCGGCTGTCAGC
GCAGGGGCGCCCGGTTCTTTTTGTCAAGACCGACCTGTCCGGTGCCCTGAATGAACTGCAGGACGAGGCA
GCGCGGCTATCGTGGCTGGCCACGACGGGCGTTCCTTGCGCAGCTGTGCTCGACGTTGTCACTGAAGCGG
GAAGGGACTGGCTGCTATTGGGCGAAGTGCCGGGGCAGGATCTCCTGTCATCTCACCTTGCTCCTGCCGA
GAAAGTATCCATCATGGCTGATGCAATGCGGCGGCTGCATACGCTTGATCCGGCTACCTGCCCATTCGAC
CACCAAGCGAAACATCGCATCGAGCGAGCACGTACTCGGATGGAAGCCGGTCTTGTCGATCAGGATGATC
TGGACGAAGAGCATCAGGGGCTCGCGCCAGCCGAACTGTTCGCCAGGCTCAAGGCGCGCATGCCCGACGG
CGAGGATCTCGTCGTGACCCATGGCGATGCCTGCTTGCCGAATATCATGGTGGAAAATGGCCGCTTTTCT
GGATTCATCGACTGTGGCCGGCTGGGTGTGGCGGACCGCTATCAGGACATAGCGTTGGCTACCCGTGATA
TTGCTGAAGAGCTTGGCGGCGAATGGGCTGACCGCTTCCTCGTGCTTTACGGTATCGCCGCTCCCGATTC
GCAGCGCATCGCCTTCTATCGCCTTCTTGACGAGTTCTTCTGAGCGGGACTCTGGGGTTCGCGAAATGAC
CGACCAAGCGACGCCCAACCTGCCATCACGAGATTTCGATTCCACCGCCGCCTTCTATGAAAGGTTGGGC
TTCGGAATCGTTTTCCGGGACGCCGGCTGGATGATCCTCCAGCGCGGGGATCTCATGCTGGAGTTCTTCG
CCCACCCCAACTTGTTTATTGCAGCTTATAATGGTTACAAATAAAGCAATAGCATCACAAATTTCACAAA
TAAAGCATTTTTTTCACTGCATTCTAGTTGTGGTTTGTCCAAACTCATCAATGTATCTTATCATGTCTGT
ATACCGTCGACCTCTAGCTAGAGCTTGGCGTAATCATGGTCATAGCTGTTTCCTGTGTGAAATTGTTATC
CGCTCACAATTCCACACAACATACGAGCCGGAAGCATAAAGTGTAAAGCCTGGGGTGCCTAATGAGTGAG
CTAACTCACATTAATTGCGTTGCGCTCACTGCCCGCTTTCCAGTCGGGAAACCTGTCGTGCCAGCTGCAT
TAATGAATCGGCCAACGCGCGGGGAGAGGCGGTTTGCGTATTGGGCGCTCTTCCGCTTCCTCGCTCACTG
ACTCGCTGCGCTCGGTCGTTCGGCTGCGGCGAGCGGTATCAGCTCACTCAAAGGCGGTAATACGGTTATC
CACAGAATCAGGGGATAACGCAGGAAAGAACATGTGAGCAAAAGGCCAGCAAAAGGCCAGGAACCGTAAA
AAGGCCGCGTTGCTGGCGTTTTTCCATAGGCTCCGCCCCCCTGACGAGCATCACAAAAATCGACGCTCAA
GTCAGAGGTGGCGAAACCCGACAGGACTATAAAGATACCAGGCGTTTCCCCCTGGAAGCTCCCTCGTGCG
CTCTCCTGTTCCGACCCTGCCGCTTACCGGATACCTGTCCGCCTTTCTCCCTTCGGGAAGCGTGGCGCTT
TCTCATAGCTCACGCTGTAGGTATCTCAGTTCGGTGTAGGTCGTTCGCTCCAAGCTGGGCTGTGTGCACG
AACCCCCCGTTCAGCCCGACCGCTGCGCCTTATCCGGTAACTATCGTCTTGAGTCCAACCCGGTAAGACA
CGACTTATCGCCACTGGCAGCAGCCACTGGTAACAGGATTAGCAGAGCGAGGTATGTAGGCGGTGCTACA
GAGTTCTTGAAGTGGTGGCCTAACTACGGCTACACTAGAAGAACAGTATTTGGTATCTGCGCTCTGCTGA
AGCCAGTTACCTTCGGAAAAAGAGTTGGTAGCTCTTGATCCGGCAAACAAACCACCGCTGGTAGCGGTGG
TTTTTTTGTTTGCAAGCAGCAGATTACGCGCAGAAAAAAAGGATCTCAAGAAGATCCTTTGATCTTTTCT
ACGGGGTCTGACGCTCAGTGGAACGAAAACTCACGTTAAGGGATTTTGGTCATGAGATTATCAAAAAGGA
TCTTCACCTAGATCCTTTTAAATTAAAAATGAAGTTTTAAATCAATCTAAAGTATATATGAGTAAACTTG
GTCTGACAGTTACCAATGCTTAATCAGTGAGGCACCTATCTCAGCGATCTGTCTATTTCGTTCATCCATA
GTTGCCTGACTCCCCGTCGTGTAGATAACTACGATACGGGAGGGCTTACCATCTGGCCCCAGTGCTGCAA
TGATACCGCGAGACCCACGCTCACCGGCTCCAGATTTATCAGCAATAAACCAGCCAGCCGGAAGGGCCGA
GCGCAGAAGTGGTCCTGCAACTTTATCCGCCTCCATCCAGTCTATTAATTGTTGCCGGGAAGCTAGAGTA
AGTAGTTCGCCAGTTAATAGTTTGCGCAACGTTGTTGCCATTGCTACAGGCATCGTGGTGTCACGCTCGT
CGTTTGGTATGGCTTCATTCAGCTCCGGTTCCCAACGATCAAGGCGAGTTACATGATCCCCCATGTTGTG
CAAAAAAGCGGTTAGCTCCTTCGGTCCTCCGATCGTTGTCAGAAGTAAGTTGGCCGCAGTGTTATCACTC
ATGGTTATGGCAGCACTGCATAATTCTCTTACTGTCATGCCATCCGTAAGATGCTTTTCTGTGACTGGTG
AGTACTCAACCAAGTCATTCTGAGAATAGTGTATGCGGCGACCGAGTTGCTCTTGCCCGGCGTCAATACG
GGATAATACCGCGCCACATAGCAGAACTTTAAAAGTGCTCATCATTGGAAAACGTTCTTCGGGGCGAAAA
CTCTCAAGGATCTTACCGCTGTTGAGATCCAGTTCGATGTAACCCACTCGTGCACCCAACTGATCTTCAG
CATCTTTTACTTTCACCAGCGTTTCTGGGTGAGCAAAAACAGGAAGGCAAAATGCCGCAAAAAAGGGAAT
AAGGGCGACACGGAAATGTTGAATACTCATACTCTTCCTTTTTCAATATTATTGAAGCATTTATCAGGGT
TATTGTCTCATGAGCGGATACATATTTGAATGTATTTAGAAAAATAAACAAATAGGGGTTCCGCGCACAT
TTCCCCGAAAAGTGCCACCTGACGTCGACGGATCGGGAGATCTCCCGATCCCCTATGGTGCACTCTCAGT
ACAATCTGCTCTGATGCCGCATAGTTAAGCCAGTATCTGCTCCCTGCTTGTGTGTTGGAGGTCGCTGAGT
AGTGCGCGAGCAAAATTTAAGCTACAACAAGGCAAGGCTTGACCGACAATTGCATGAAGAATCTGCTTAG
GGTTAGGCGTTTTGCGCTGCTTCGCGATGTACGGGCCAGATATACGCGTT
