>Addgene plasmid #177688 | 1a138 | depositor partial sequence | sequence record 344786 | 1a138 sequence 1728 bps
GGTTGCTCTTTCTCTATCTTCCTTCTGGCTCTGCTCTCTTGTCTCACTGTGCCCGCTTCAGCCTACCAAG
TGCGCAACTCCACGGGGCTCTACCATGTCACCAATGATTGCCCTAACTCGAGTATTGTGTACGAGGCGGC
TGATGCCATTCTGCACACTCCGGGGTGCGTCCCTTGTGTTCGCGAGGGTAACGCCTCGAGGTGTTGGGTG
GCAGTGACCCCCACGGTGGCCACCAGGGACGGCAAACTCCCCACAACGCAGCTTCGACGTCACATCGATC
TGCTTGTCGGGAGCGCTACCCTCTGCTCGGCCCTCTACGTGGGGGACCTGTGCGGGTCTGTCTTTCTTGT
CGGTCAGCTGTTTACCTTCTCTCCCAGGCGCCACTGGACGACGCAAGGCTGTAATTGTTCCATCTATCCC
GGCCATATAACGGGTCACCGCATGGCGTGGGATATGATGATGAACTGGTCCCCTACGGCGGCGTTGGTAG
TAGCTCAGCTGCTCCGGATCCCACAAGCCATCTTGGACATGATCGCTGGTGCTCACTGGGGAGTCCTGGC
GGGCATGGCGTATTTCTCCATGGTGGGGAACTGGGCGAAGGTCCTGGTAGTGCTGCTGCTATTTGCCGGC
GTCGACGCGGAAACCCACGTCTCCGGGGGAACTGCAGCCCGCGCCACAGCTAGACTTGCCAATTTCTTCT
CACCGGGCGCCATGCAGAACATCCAGCTGGTCAACACTAACGGTAGTTGGCACATTAATCGCACAGCCCT
GAACTGCAATGATAGCCTTAACACCGGCTGGGTAGCGGGGCTCTTCTACCACTACAAATTCAACTCCTCG
GGCTGTCCCGAGAGGTTGGCCAGCTGCCGGCGCCTCAACGACTTTGCCCAAGGCTGGGGCCCTATTAGGT
ATGCCAACGGAAGCGGCCCCGACCAACGGCCCTATTGCTGGCACTACCCCCCAAAACCTTGTGGGTTTGT
GCCCGCAAAGAGCGTGTGTGGCCCGGTATATTGCTTCACTCCCAGTCCTGTGGTGGTGGGAACGACCGAC
AAGTTGGGCGCGCCTACCTTCAGCTGGGGTGAGAATGATACGGACGTCTTCGTCCTTAACAACACTAGGC
CACCGCTGGGCAATTGGTTCGGTTGCACCTGGATGAACTCAACCGGATTCACCAAAGTGTGCGGAGCGCC
CCCTTGTGCCATCGGAGGGGTGGGCAACAACACCTTGCTTTGCCCCACTGATTGTTTCCGCAAGCATCCG
GAAGCCACGTACTCTCGGTGCGGCTCCGGTCCCTGGATTACACCCAGGTGCCTGGTTGACTACCCGTATA
GGCTTTGGCATTATCCTTGTACCATCAACTACACCATATTTAAAGTCAGGATGTACGCGGGAGGGGTCGA
GCACAGGCTGGACGCTGCCTGCAACTGGACGCGGGGCGAGCGTTGTGATCTGGAAGACAGAGACAGGTCC
GAGCTCAGCCCGCTGCTGCTGTCCACCACACAGTGGCAGGTCCTTCCATGCTCTTTTACGACCCTGCCAG
CCCTGTCCACCGGCCTTATCCACCTCCACCAGAACATCGTGGACGTGCAGTACTTGTACGGGGTGGGGTC
AAGCATCGCGTCTTGGGCCATTAAGTGGGAGTACGTCGTTCTCCTGTTCCTCCTGCTTGCAGACGCGCGC
GTCTGCTCCTGCTTGTGGATGATGTTACTCATATCCCAAGCGGAGGCG
